Addgene plasmid #111410: pScaf-10080.1
Purpose: pScaf phagemid with insert for generating DNA origami scaffold 10080 bases in length
Depositing lab: Shawn Douglas. Depositing organization: University of California, San Francisco (UCSF). Publication: Construction of a novel phagemid to produce custom DNA origami scaffolds. Nafisi PM, Aksel T, Douglas SM. Synth Biol (Oxf). 2018 Jan;3(1). doi: 10.1093/synbio/ysy015. Epub 2018 Aug 9. PubMed 30984875.
Backbone
  Vector backbone: pScaf
  Backbone size w/o insert (bp): 3154
  Total vector size (bp): 12835
  Modifications to backbone: Sequence inserted between KpnI/BamHI restriction sites
  Vector type: Bacterial Expression
Growth in bacteria
  Bacterial resistance: Ampicillin, 100 μg/mL
  Growth temperature: 37°C
  Growth strain: DH5alpha
  Growth instructions: 37°C for plasmid growth, 30°C for phagemid ssDNA preparation (if transformed into HFR/F+/F' strain)
  Copy number: High Copy
Gene/Insert
  Gene/Insert name: pScaf-ACKN
  Insert size (bp): 9699
  Cloning method: Restriction Enzyme; 5′ cloning site KpnI (not destroyed); 3′ cloning site BamHI (not destroyed)
  Sequencing primers: 5′ TAAGGGATTTTGCCGATTTC; 3′ CACAGGAAACAGCTATGACCATGATT
Terms and licenses: Academic/Nonprofit Terms; Industry Terms: Not Available to Industry
Depositor comments: Preprint available at https://www.biorxiv.org/content/early/2018/04/27/309682
How to cite: pScaf-10080.1 was a gift from Shawn Douglas (Addgene plasmid # 111410 ; http://n2t.net/addgene:111410 ; RRID:Addgene_111410)
