[The description below was written by a language model from this plasmid's Addgene catalogue record and pLannotate feature annotations shown in this document.]
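Description:
pScaf-10080.1 is a 12,835 bp phagemid built on the pScaf backbone (about 3.2 kb) and designed to produce a custom circular single-stranded DNA scaffold of 10,080 bases for DNA origami. In E. coli it replicates as a double-stranded plasmid from a high-copy ColE1/pUC-type origin and is selected with ampicillin through the β-lactamase gene and its native promoter. The backbone also carries remnants of common cloning vectors: a lac promoter with operator and CAP binding site, and short fragments of lacI, rop and the pBR322 bom region. None of these appears to drive a payload, although the catalogue lists the vector type as bacterial expression.

The functional core is the pair of filamentous-phage origin elements that bracket the insert. A full M13 origin lies upstream and a partial f1 origin fragment lies downstream, both oriented for (+) strand synthesis. This arrangement fits the stated purpose. Single-strand synthesis would start at the complete origin and end at the truncated one, so the released strand would contain the insert and origin sequence but not the plasmid origin or AmpR region, which would explain why the scaffold is shorter than the plasmid. Producing the ssDNA requires an F-pilus-bearing host strain.

The 9,699 bp insert, named pScaf-ACKN, sits between retained KpnI and BamHI sites. The annotation shows it is assembled largely from bacteriophage lambda sequence (fragments or copies of lom, stf, bor, Rz, R, int, xis, ea8.5 and ea22). It also contains matches to E. coli ybcW and ydfO and a fragment of human DYNC2H1. No promoter is annotated for these pieces, so they appear to serve as sequence-diverse filler setting the scaffold length rather than as expressed genes.
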