Features (pLannotate 1.2.2; 24 found; start..end, strand, type, name):
     44..424     +  rep_origin     M13 ori (sequence partly withheld): M13 bacteriophage origin of replication; arrow indicates direction of (+) strand synthesis
    444..584     +  CDS            lom (fragment): VLOM_LAMBD - Experimental evidence at protein level: Swiss-Prot protein existence level 1. Incorporated into the outer membrane of the host during infection. Lom is expressed during lysogeny in E.coli. From Escherichia phage lambda (Bacteriophage lambda).
    652..1836    +  CDS            stf (fragment): FIBER_LAMBD - Protein inferred from homology: Swiss-Prot protein existence level 3. Forms tail fibers that play a role in primary attachment of virion to host receptors. Assembles with Tail fiber assembly protein to form fibers attached to virion tail tip. Fibers are about 35nm long and have a thin, uniform diameter. There are presumaby six fibers per virion. They bind in a reversible manner to host molecules, attaching transiently the virion to the host until tail tip interacts with LamB and injects viral DNA into the cell. From Escherichia phage lambda (Bacteriophage lambda).
   1827..2972    +  CDS            stf (fragment): FIBER_LAMBD - Protein inferred from homology: Swiss-Prot protein existence level 3. Forms tail fibers that play a role in primary attachment of virion to host receptors. Assembles with Tail fiber assembly protein to form fibers attached to virion tail tip. Fibers are about 35nm long and have a thin, uniform diameter. There are presumaby six fibers per virion. They bind in a reversible manner to host molecules, attaching transiently the virion to the host until tail tip interacts with LamB and injects viral DNA into the cell. From Escherichia phage lambda (Bacteriophage lambda).
   3180..3383    -  CDS            ybcW: YBCW_ECO57 - Protein inferred from homology: Swiss-Prot protein existence level 3. From Escherichia coli O157:H7.
   3669..4076    +  CDS            ydfO: YDFO_ECOLI - Experimental evidence at protein level: Swiss-Prot protein existence level 1. From Escherichia coli (strain K12).
   4369..4659    +  CDS            bor: BOR_LAMBD - Experimental evidence at protein level: Swiss-Prot protein existence level 1. Not known; is expressed during lysogeny in Escherichia coli. From Escherichia phage lambda (Bacteriophage lambda).
   4697..5155    -  CDS            Rz: SPAN1_LAMBD - Experimental evidence at protein level: Swiss-Prot protein existence level 1. Component of the spanin complex that disrupts the host outer membrane and participates in cell lysis during virus exit (PubMed:22904283, PubMed:23387988, PubMed:25870259). The spanin complex conducts the final step in host lysis by disrupting the outer membrane after holin and endolysin have permeabilized the inner membrane and degraded the host peptidoglycans (PubMed:25870259). Host outer membrane disruption is due to local fusion between the inner and outer membrane performed by the spanin complex (Pu
   5155..5544    -  CDS            R (fragment): ENLYS_LAMBD - Experimental evidence at protein level: Swiss-Prot protein existence level 1. Endolysin with transglycosylase activity that degrades host peptidoglycans and participates with the holin and spanin proteins in the sequential events which lead to the programmed host cell lysis releasing the mature viral particles. Once the holin has permeabilized the host cell membrane, the endolysin can reach the periplasm and break down the peptidoglycan layer. From Escherichia phage lambda (Bacteriophage lambda).
   5554..8100    -  CDS            DYNC2H1 (fragment): DYHC2_HUMAN - Also known as DHC1B, DHC2, DNCH2, DYH1B, KIAA1997. Experimental evidence at protein level: Swiss-Prot protein existence level 1. May function as a motor for intraflagellar retrograde transport. Functions in cilia biogenesis. May play a role in transport between endoplasmic reticulum and Golgi or organization of the Golgi in cells (By similarity). From Homo sapiens (Human).
   8107..9008    -  CDS            λ integrase (fragment): integrase from phage λ; int
   8989..9204    -  CDS            xis: VXIS_LAMBD - Experimental evidence at protein level: Swiss-Prot protein existence level 1. Part of the excision complex necessary for the excision of prophage from the host genome by site-specific recombination at the att site. From Escherichia phage lambda (Bacteriophage lambda).
   9503..9781    -  CDS            ea8.5: EA85_LAMBD - Protein predicted: Swiss-Prot protein existence level 4. From Escherichia phage lambda (Bacteriophage lambda).
   9976..10116   -  CDS            ea22 (fragment): EA22_LAMBD - Protein predicted: Swiss-Prot protein existence level 4. From Escherichia phage lambda (Bacteriophage lambda).
  10124..10442   +  rep_origin     f1 ori (fragment) (sequence partly withheld): f1 bacteriophage origin of replication; arrow indicates direction of (+) strand synthesis
  10491..10513   -  protein_bind   lac operator (fragment): The lac repressor binds to the lac operator to inhibit transcription in E. coli. This inhibition can be relieved by adding lactose or isopropyl-β-D-thiogalactopyranoside (IPTG). lac repressor encoded by lacI
  10517..10547   -  promoter       lac promoter: promoter for the E. coli lac operon
  10562..10583   -  protein_bind   CAP binding site: CAP binding activates transcription in the presence of cAMP. E. coli catabolite activator protein
  10596..10688   -  CDS            lacI (fragment): lac repressor; lacI; The lac repressor binds to the lac operator to inhibit transcription in E. coli. This inhibition can be relieved by adding lactose or isopropyl-β-D-thiogalactopyranoside (IPTG).
  10871..11459   -  rep_origin     ori: high-copy-number ColE1/pMB1/pBR322/pUC origin of replication
  11630..12490   -  CDS            AmpR: β-lactamase; bla; confers resistance to ampicillin, carbenicillin, and related antibiotics
  12491..12595   -  promoter       AmpR promoter: bla
  12690..12725   +  CDS            rop (fragment): Rop protein, which maintains plasmids at low copy number; rop
  12827..43      +  misc_feature   bom (fragment) (across the origin): basis of mobility region from pBR322
>Addgene plasmid #111410 | pScaf-10080.1 | depositor full sequence | sequence record 209807 | pScaf-10080.1 sequence 12835 bps
CTATGCGGCATCAGAGCAGATTGTACTGAGAGTGCACCATATG
[124 nt withheld, positions 44-167]
C
[141 nt withheld, positions 169-309]
CCTTTGACGTTGGAGTCCACGTTCTTT
[37 nt withheld, positions 337-373]
ACCCTATCTCGGGCTATTCTTTTGATTTATAAGGGATTTTGCCGATTTCGGGGTACCTTTTTTAGATCTA
ATGCGGCATACCTCAGTGGCGTGGAGTGCAGGTATACAGATTAATCCGGCAGCGTCCGTCGTTGTTGATA
TTGCTTATGAAGGCTCCGGCAGTGGCGACTGGCGTACTGACGGATTCATCGTTGGGGTCGGTTATAAATT
CTGATTAGCCAGGTAACACAGTGTTATGACAGCCCGCCGGAACCGGTGGGCTTTTTTGTGGGGTGAATAT
GGCAGTAAAGATTTCAGGAGTCCTGAAAGACGGCACAGGAAAACCGGTACAGAACTGCACCATTCAGCTG
AAAGCCAGACGTAACAGCACCACGGTGGTGGTGAACACGGTGGGCTCAGAGAATCCGGATGAAGCCGGGC
GTTACAGCATGGATGTGGAGTACGGTCAGTACAGTGTCATCCTGCAGGTTGACGGTTTTCCACCATCGCA
CGCCGGGACCATCACCGTGTATGAAGATTCACAACCGGGGACGCTGAATGATTTTCTCTGTGCCATGACG
GAGGATGATGCCCGGCCGGAGGTGCTGCGTCGTCTTGAACTGATGGTGGAAGAGGTGGCGCGTAACGCGT
CCGTGGTGGCACAGAGTACGGCAGACGCGAAGAAATCAGCCGGCGATGCCAGTGCATCAGCTGCTCAGGT
CGCGGCCCTTGTGACTGATGCAACTGACTCAGCACGCGCCGCCAGCACGTCCGCCGGACAGGCTGCATCG
TCAGCTCAGGAAGCGTCCTCCGGCGCAGAAGCGGCATCAGCAAAGGCCACTGAAGCGGAAAAAAGTGCCG
CAGCCGCAGAGTCCTCAAAAAACGCGGCGGCCACCAGTGCCGGTGCGGCGAAAACGTCAGAAACGAATGC
TGCAGCGTCACAACAATCAGCCGCCACGTCTGCCTCCACCGCGGCCACGAAAGCGTCAGAGGCCGCCACT
TCAGCACGAGATGCGGTGGCCTCAAAAGAGGCAGCAAAATCATCAGAAACGAACGCATCATCAAGTGCCG
GTCGTGCAGCTTCCTCGGCAACGGCGGCAGAAAATTCTGCCAGGGCGGCAAAAACGTCCGAGACGAATGC
CAGGTCATCTGAAACAGCAGCGGAACGGAGCGCCTCTGCCGCGGCAGACGCAAAAACAGCGGCGGCGGGG
AGTGCGTCAACGGCATCCACGAAGGCGACAGAGGCTGCGGGAAGTGCGGTATCAGCATCGCAGAGCAAAA
GTGCGGCAGAAGCGGCGGCAATACGTGCAAAAAATTCGGCAAAACGTGCAGAAGATATAGCTTCAGCTGT
CGCGCTTGAGGATGCGGACACAACGAGAAAGGGGATAGTGCAGCTCAGCAGTGCAACCAACAGCACGTCT
GAAACGCTTGCTGCAACGCCAAAGGCGGTTAAGGTGGTAATGGATGAAACGAACAGAAAAGCCCACTGGA
CAGTCCGGCACTGACCGGAACGCCAACAGCACCAACCGCGCTCAGGGGAACAAACAATACCCAGATTGCG
AACACCGCTTTTGTACTGGCCGCGATTGCAGATGTTATCGACGCGTCACCTGACGCACTGAATACGCTGA
ATGAACTGGCCGCAGCGCTCGGGAATGATCCAGATTTTGCTACCACCATGACTAACGCGCTTGCGGGTAA
ACAACCGAAGAATGCGACACTGACGGCGCTGGCAGGGCTTTCCACGGCGAAAAATAAATTACCGTATTTT
GCGGAAAATGATGCCGCCAGCCTGACTGAACTGACTCAGGTTGGCAGGGATATTCTGGCAAAAAATTCCG
TTGCAGATGTTCTTGAATACCTTGGGGCCGGTGAGAATTCGGCCTTTCCGGCAGGTGCGCCGATCCCGTG
GCCATCAGATATCGTTCCGTCTGGCTACGTCCTGATGCAGGGGCAGGCGTTTGACAAATCAGCCTACCCA
AAACTTGCTGTCGCGTATCCATCGGGTGTGCTTCCTGATATGCGAGGCTGGACAATCAAGGGGAAACCCG
CCAGCGGTCGTGCTGTATTGTCTCAGGAACAGGATGGAATTAAGTCGCACACCCACAGTGCCAGTGCATC
CGGTACGGATTTGGGGACGAAAACCACATCGTCGTTTGATTACGGGACGAAAACAACAGGCAGTTTCGAT
TACGGCACCAAATCGACGAATAACACGGGGGCTCATGCTCACAGTCTGAGCGGTTCAACAGGGGCCGCGG
GTGCTCATGCCCACACAAGTGGTTTAAGGATGAACAGTTCTGGCTGGAGTCAGTATGGAACAGCAACCAT
TACAGGAAGTTTATCCACAGTTAAAGGAACCAGCACACAGGGTATTGCTTATTTATCGAAAACGGACAGT
CAGGGCAGCCACAGTCACTCATTGTCCGGTACAGCCGTGAGTGCCGGTGCACATGCGCATACAGTTGGTA
TTGGTGCGCACCAGCATCCGGTTGTTATCGGTGCTCATGCCCATTCTTTCAGTATTGGTTCACACGGACA
CACCATCACCGTTAACGCTGCGGGTAACGCGGAAAACACCGTCAAAAACATTGCATTTAACTATATTGTG
AGGCTTGCATAATGGCATTCAGAATGAGGGATCTAGTGATGAAGAATGAACATCCCGCGTTCTTCCCTCC
GAACAGGACGATATTGTAAATTCACTTAATTACGAGGGCATTGCAGTAATTGAGTTGCAGTTTTACCACT
TTCCTGACAGTGACAGACTGCGTGTTGGCTCTGTCACAGACTAAATAGTTTGAATGATTAGCAGTTATGG
TGATCAGTCAACCACCAGGGAATAATCCTTCATATTATTATCGTGCTTCACCAACGCTGCCTCAATTGCT
CTGAATGCTTCCAGAGACACCTTATGTTCTATACATGCAATTACAACATCAGGGTAACTCATAGAAATGG
TGCTATTAAGCATATTTTTTACACGAATCAGATCCACGGAGGGATCATCAGCAGATTGTTCTTTATTCAT
TTTGTCGCTCCATGCGCTTGCTCTTCATCTAGCGGTTAAAATATTACTTCAAATCTTTCTGTATGAAGAT
TTGAGCACGTTGGCCTTACATACATCTGTCGGTTGTATTTCCCTCCAGAATGCCAGCAGGACCGCACTTT
GTTACGCAACCAATACTATTAAGTGAAAACATTCCTAATATTTGACATAAATCATCAACAAAACACAAGG
AGGTCAGACCAGATTGAAACGATAAAAACGATAATGCAAACTACGCGCCCTCGTATCACATGGAAGGTTT
TACCAATGGCTCAGGTTGCCATTTTTAAAGAAATATTCGATCAAGTGCGAAAAGATTTAGACTGTGAATT
GTTTTATTCTGAACTAAAACGTCACAACGTCTCACATTATATTTACTATCTAGCCACAGATAATATTCAC
ATCGTGTTAGAAAACGATAACACCGTGTTAATAAAAGGACTTAAAAAGGTTGTAAATGTTAAATTCTCAA
GAAACACGCATCTTATAGAAACGTCCTATGATAGGTTGAAATCAAGAGAAATCACATTTCAGCAATACAG
GGAAAATCTTGCTAAAGCAGGAGTTTTCCGATGGGTTACAAATATCCATGAACATAAAAGATATTACTAT
ACCTTTGATAATTCATTACTATTTACTGAGAGCATTCAGAACACTACACAAATCTTTCCACGCTAAATCA
TAACGTCCGGTTTCTTCCGTGTCAGCACCGGGGCGTTGGCATAATGCAATACGTGTACGCGCTAAACCCT
GTGTGCATCGTTTTAATTATTCCCGGACACTCCCGCAGAGAAGTTCCCCGTCAGGGCTGTGGACATAGTT
AATCCGGGAATACAATGACGATTCATCGCACCTGACATACATTAATAAATATTAACAATATGAAATTTCA
ACTCATTGTTTAGGGTTTGTTTAATTTTCTACACATACGATTCTGCGAACTTCAAAAAGCATCGGGAATA
ACACCATGAAAAAAATGCTACTCGCTACTGCGCTGGCCCTGCTTATTACAGGATGTGCTCAACAGACGTT
TACTGTTCAAAACAAACCGGCAGCAGTAGCACCAAAGGAAACCATCACCCATCATTTCTTCGTTTCTGGA
ATTGGGCAGAAGAAAACTGTCGATGCAGCCAAAATTTGTGGCGGCGCAGAAAATGTTGTTAAAACAGAAA
CCCAGCAAACATTCGTAAATGGATTGCTCGGTTTTATTACTTTAGGCATTTATACTCCGCTGGAAGCGCG
TGTGTATTGCTCACAATAATTGCATGAGTTGCCCATCGATATGGGCAACTCTATCTGCACTGCTCATTAA
TATACTTCTGGGTTCCTTCCAGTTGTTTTTGCATAGTGATCAGCCTCTCTCTGAGGGTGAAATAATCCCG
TTCAGCGGTGTCTGCCAGTCGGGGGGAGGCTGCATTATCCACGCCGGAGGCGGTGGTGGCTTCACGCACT
GACTGACAGACTGCTTTGATGTGCAACCGACGACGACCAGCGGCAACATCATCACGCAGAGCATCATTTT
CAGCTTTAGCATCAGCTAACTCCTTCGTGTATTTTGCATCGAGCGCAGCAACATCACGCTGACGCATCTG
CATGTCAGTAATTGCCGCGTTCGCCAGCTTCAGTTCTCTGGCATTTTTGTCGCGCTGGGCTTTGTAGGTA
ATGGCGTTATCACGGTAATGATTAACAGCCCATGACAGGCAGACGATGATGCAGATAACCAGAGCGGAGA
TAATCGCGGTGACTCTGCTCATACATCAATCTCTCTGACCGTTCCGCCCGCTTCTTTGAATTTTGCAATC
AGGCTGTCAGCCTTATGCTCGAACTGACCATAACCAGCGCCCGGCAGTGAAGCCCAGATATTGCTGCAAC
GGTCGATTGCCTGACGGATATCACCACGATCAATCATAGGTAAAGCGCCACGCTCCTTAATCTGCTGCAA
TGCCACAGCGTCCTGACTTTTCGGAGAGAAGTCTTTCAGGCCAAGCTGCTTGCGGTAGGCATCCCACCAA
CGGGAAAGAAGCTGGTAGCGTCCGGCGCCTGTTGATTTGAGTTTTGGGTTTAGCGTGACAAGTTTGCGAG
GGTGATCGGAGTAATCAGTAAATAGCTCTCCGCCTACAATGACGTCATAACCATGATTTCTGGGGATCTA
GCCTGCAGTAATAGAGCGGCCCAGGATGCGGAGTTGGGAAATCACCTGAGATGAGATCATGCGCTGTGAT
GAGCGTGCAATGTTGGCAGGCAGACCGAAGAAGGATGGCTTATCGTCTTCTGGAATCTTCTCAATGACAG
CCCTGTAATCCAGAATGCTGCAGCTTTGTGGCAGGCTCACGCTGTAGGGAAAGATGGACTTCTTGTTGCG
CTGATTGAACACGTCAATGACGCTAGAGTTGAAGAATTGCTTCAAATAGCTCTGCAGGACGCGCAAGTCG
AAATAGTTATCGATGCGGCCTCCGTAGATGGCGTTCTCCAGCAGACCATGGACAAACTCCCATTGCACGT
CCTTGGCACCATCAAAGAGCCTGTCAATGATATTGTAACCGGCCCTCAGGTCGGAGAGAGAGAACTCGTA
GAATTTGGTCCAACCTTGAGGAATGTAGTTGCGCCTCTCTTGGCATGCGGCGTGAAACCAGGCCAGAGAG
AACAGAGCATGTGCGCGGTGAGTGTTATCTTTCTTAGAGATTTGTTCAGGTGTCCAAGATTCATATGTGC
GCATGAGATTCTTCTTGAGTCCAGGTGGTGATTCATAAGTGATCTTGAGGCTTGACTGGAGGAGGATAGG
TGTAAAGTTTGGGTGCACTTCGGCTGTCAACCAGAGCCTGAAAGTGTCTTTGGGTTGCAAGGTGTTCAGT
TCCTTCTCCAAGACAGGCAGCCAGGAGACAACCAGGTGCAAGTTCTTCAAACACAGCCAGTCACCATTCC
TTGCGCATTCCTTGAGCATTTGGATAGCCAAGTCAGCTTGGCCCTGGCCCATTGCAACCTGGTGGTAACA
TTCTCCTGATCTTTCGGCGTTGGCGAGCTCCTGGAGTTCCTGGGAGGGATCGGCTCCTGGAGAAATAATG
ATCAGAATGGGCTCGATTTCGAGTGTCTCCTTGTACAGCCTCTTGAGATTGAGTGGGAGTGGAGAGACTT
CCTTCAAACCCAAGGTCTTGCAGGCAAAGAGGGCCATAGCTGACTGCAATCTATCTGGCCTGAGCACCTG
CACGACGAGGATCTGCTGGAACAAGCTGACCTTCTTAGCCAAGATGCTAGGAAATTCCTGCTCACACATG
CTGTTGTTGTAGTAGGTGCGCCACAAAGCGGCGTCCTCGAAACACAGAGTCTGGTACAGGGAAGGCAGAG
CGATCTTCAAGGTTGCCACAGCCCAGGATCTCTCTTGATCGATCCATGAAGGCAACTGGTCCCTGATCTT
CTGCTGGGAGTCGGCTTTGCGCAACATGTCTCCGACCACCACGCCAGTGAAGGTATCCCATTCGTTCTCC
TGGAACAATTCTGGATGCATACCTCTGACGAAATGCAGGGCGAACATCAGCTGGTCGGCCTTGAACAGGC
AGCGGCAGATGTATTCGTACACCATGTGCTGCAGGGAGCTGATCAGGGATTGAATCCTCTGTTCTGTGTT
CTCAGAATCCTGCTTATTCTGGAGTGCCCTTTGAAACAACCTCAGAAAGGCGGCCAGGGAGAACCTGTAC
ATATTATTGATCTTGGAGAGGTCAGAGATAATGAAGTACATCTTTGAAGCAGACTCAGCGAGTGGCAGAT
ATGCGTCGCGCTCCTGGTCGAGAGAGATTTGCAGCTTATAAGATTCCTTCAGAGACTCTTGGATGAGGGC
GGAAGATGCTTTAGTCTGATTCAGAGACTCGATCAGGTCCTTGTTCTCCAGGATGTTGCCCTGAGAAGTA
GCCAATGTCTCCAGCAGAGATTCTTCGAGTTTGGCCAGTTGGATCTTCTTATCCTCCTCCTGTTGGAGCA
GCTTAGTCTTCTGTTCTTCCAAATCGGGTTTCTCATGTTGGATGGTGAGGGCCAGGAGCTGGCCTCTCAG
TCCTGAGCGGGTGGTTGTGAAATTAACCTCTGTGACGATGCTGGCAGCGTCTGGTGGAATGAATGGGTTG
GGATTCCTAGTGCTCAGGAACAGGCGAAACTCCTCGTTATAGTCGATGATCTTATCTCCAATCTGGACCA
CATAGCGTGGGCCTTGGGCCACCAAATCTCTGCGCAACAGAGGGTACAGAACTGGCTCCACGCCATCCAT
CTCCTGGATGATCAAGGTCTTGCCGAAGCGGACGGCGAGTTCCAGGGCAGTGATGAAGTTGGAGTCTTGC
TGGTTGATCACTTCCAGCCTGGAATCCTTCAAGTGAGTCTTCAGCCACTCAGTAGCCTGTGAGCTGGGAT
CGATGAGGAAAGGGCAAACGCGGGATTGCAAGATAACCAGTGCGTTCTCGATTGAGAGGTCATCGCTGGG
CAGACCTTCAGACTTCCAGATCAGCTGCTCTGACTCGGTGCAGAGAAATCTTCTCAGGTCAAACTTCTCC
AGGCCGGCAGACTTGGTCCACTCCTCCAGACATGTCTTTCTGAGAGACTCAGGTGCAGCGGACAAGTAGG
TGATAAAGGCTGCGGCCAACTGAGCCCTCTTTGGGAGGGTTGCCAGCTCCTCAGTAATCTCGACGACCTG
AGCATTCCATCTCTTGTGTTCGCGGTCCGGATCTCGAAGGAAAGACCTGATGCTTTTCGTGCGCGCATAA
AATACCTTGATACTGTGCCGGATGAAAGCGGTTCGCGACGAGTAGATGCAATTATGGTTTCTCCGCCAAG
AATCTCTTTGCATTTATCAAGTGTTTCCTTCATTGATATTCCGAGAGCATCAATATGCAATGCTGTTGGG
ATGGCAATTTTTACGCCTGTTTTGCTTTGCTCGACATAAAGATATCCATCTACGATATCAGACCACTTCA
TTTCGCATAAATCACCAACTCGTTGCCCGGTAACAACAGCCAGTTCCATTGCAAGTCTGAGCCAACATGG
TGATGATTCTGCTGCTTGATAAATTTTCAGGTATTCGTCAGCCGTAAGTCTTGATCTCCTTACCTCTGAT
TTTGCTGCGCGAGTGGCAGCGACATGGTTTGTTGTTATATGGCCTTCAGCTATTGCCTCTCGGAATGCAT
CGCTCAGTGTTGATCTGATTAACTTGGCTGACGCCGCCTTGCCCTCGTCTATGTATCCATTGAGCATTGC
CGCAATTTCTTTTGTGGTGATGTCTTCAAGTGGAGCATCAGGCAGACCCCTCCTTATTGCTTTAATTTTG
CTCATGTAATTTATGAGTGTCTTCTGCTTGATTCCTCTGCTGGCCAGGATTTTTTCGTAGCGATCAAGCC
ATGAATGTAACGTAACGGAATTATCACTGTTGATTCTCGCTGTCAGAGGCTTGTGTTTGTGTCCTGAAAA
TAACTCAATGTTGGCCTGTATAGCTTCAGTGATTGCGATTCGCCTGTCTCTGCCTAATCCAAACTCTTTA
CCCGTCCTTGGGTCCCTGTAGCAGTAATATCCATTGTTTCTTATATAAAGGTTAGGGGGTAAATCCCGGC
GCTCATGACTTCGCCTTCTTCCCATTTCTGATCCTCTTCAAAAGGCCACCTGTTACTGGTCGATTTAAGT
CAACCTTTACCGCTGATTCGTGGAACAGATACTCTCTTCCATCCTTAACCGGAGGTGGGAATATCCTGCA
TTCCCGAACCCATCGACGAACTGTTTCAAGGCTTCTTGGACGTCGCTGGCGTGCGTTCCACTCCTGAAGT
GTCAAGTACATCGCAAAGTCTCCGCAATTACACGCAAGAAAAAACCGCCATCAGGCGGCTTGGTGTTCTT
TCAGTTCTTCAATTCGAATATTGGTTACGTCTGCATGTGCTATCTGCGCCCATATCATCCAGTGGTCGTA
GCAGTCGTTGATGTTCTCCGCTTCGATAACTCTGTTGAATGGCTCTCCATTCCATTCTCCTGTGACTCGG
AAGTGCATTTATCATCTCCATAAAACAAAACCCGCCGTAGCGAGTTCAGATAAAATAAATCCCCGCGAGT
GCGAGGATTGTTATGTAATATTGGGTTTAATCATCTATATGTTTTGTACAGAGAGGGCAAGTATCGTTTC
CACCGTACTCGTGATAATAATTTTGCACGGTATCAGTCATTTCTCGCACATTGCAGAATGGGGATTTGTC
TTCATTAGACTTATAAACCTTCATGGAATATTTGTATGCCGACTCTATATCTATACCTTCATCTACATAA
ACACCTTCGTGATGTCTGCATGGAGACAAGACACCGGATCTGCACAACATTGATAACGCCCAATCTTTTT
GCTCAGACTCTAACTCATTGATACTCATTTATAAACTCCTTGCAATGTATGTCGTTTCAGCTAAACGGTA
TCAGCAATGTTTATGTAAAGAAACAGTAAGATAATACTCAACCCGATGTTTGAGTACGGTCATCATCTGA
CACTACAGACTCTGGCATCGCTGTGAAGACGACGCGAAATTCAGCATTTTCACAAGCGTTATCTTTTACA
AAACCGATCTCACTCTCCTTTGATGCGAATGCCAGCGTCAGACATCATATGCAGATACTCACCTGCATCC
TGAACCCATTGACCTCCAACCCCGTAATAGCGATGCGTAATGATGTCGATAGTTACTAACGGGTCTTGTT
CGATTAACTGCCGCGGATCC
[124 nt withheld, positions 10124-10247]
C
[141 nt withheld, positions 10249-10389]
CCTTTGACGTTGGAGTCCACGTTCTTTAATAGTGGACTCTTGTTCCAAACTGGTTTAACACTCAGAATTC
GTAATCATGGTCATAGCTGTTTCCTGTGTGAAATTGTTATCCGCTCACAATTCCACACAACATACGAGCC
GGAAGCATAAAGTGTAAAGCCTGGGGTGCCTAATGAGTGAGCTAACTCACATTAATTGCGTTGCGCTCAC
TGCCCGCTTTCCAGTCGGGAAACCTGTCGTGCCAGCTGCATTAATGAATCGGCCAACGCGCGGGGAGAGG
CGGTTTGCGTATTGGGCGCTCTTCCGCTTCCTCGCTCACTGACTCGCTGCGCTCGGTCGTTCGGCTGCGG
CGAGCGGTATCAGCTCACTCAAAGGCGGTAATACGGTTATCCACAGAATCAGGGGATAACGCAGGAAAGA
ACATGTGAGCAAAAGGCCAGCAAAAGGCCAGGAACCGTAAAAAGGCCGCGTTGCTGGCGTTTTTCCATAG
GCTCCGCCCCCCTGACGAGCATCACAAAAATCGACGCTCAAGTCAGAGGTGGCGAAACCCGACAGGACTA
TAAAGATACCAGGCGTTTCCCCCTGGAAGCTCCCTCGTGCGCTCTCCTGTTCCGACCCTGCCGCTTACCG
GATACCTGTCCGCCTTTCTCCCTTCGGGAAGCGTGGCGCTTTCTCATAGCTCACGCTGTAGGTATCTCAG
TTCGGTGTAGGTCGTTCGCTCCAAGCTGGGCTGTGTGCACGAACCCCCCGTTCAGCCCGACCGCTGCGCC
TTATCCGGTAACTATCGTCTTGAGTCCAACCCGGTAAGACACGACTTATCGCCACTGGCAGCAGCCACTG
GTAACAGGATTAGCAGAGCGAGGTATGTAGGCGGTGCTACAGAGTTCTTGAAGTGGTGGCCTAACTACGG
CTACACTAGAAGGACAGTATTTGGTATCTGCGCTCTGCTGAAGCCAGTTACCTTCGGAAAAAGAGTTGGT
AGCTCTTGATCCGGCAAACAAACCACCGCTGGTAGCGGTGGTTTTTTTGTTTGCAAGCAGCAGATTACGC
GCAGAAAAAAAGGATCTCAAGAAGATCCTTTGATCTTTTCTACGGGGTCTGACGCTCAGTGGAACGAAAA
CTCACGTTAAGGGATTTTGGTCATGAGATTATCAAAAAGGATCTTCACCTAGATCCTTTTAAATTAAAAA
TGAAGTTTTAAATCAATCTAAAGTATATATGAGTAAACTTGGTCTGACAGTTACCAATGCTTAATCAGTG
AGGCACCTATCTCAGCGATCTGTCTATTTCGTTCATCCATAGTTGCCTGACTCCCCGTCGTGTAGATAAC
TACGATACGGGAGGGCTTACCATCTGGCCCCAGTGCTGCAATGATACCGCGAGACCCACGCTCACCGGCT
CCAGATTTATCAGCAATAAACCAGCCAGCCGGAAGGGCCGAGCGCAGAAGTGGTCCTGCAACTTTATCCG
CCTCCATCCAGTCTATTAATTGTTGCCGGGAAGCTAGAGTAAGTAGTTCGCCAGTTAATAGTTTGCGCAA
CGTTGTTGCCATTGCTACAGGCATCGTGGTGTCACGCTCGTCGTTTGGTATGGCTTCATTCAGCTCCGGT
TCCCAACGATCAAGGCGAGTTACATGATCCCCCATGTTGTGCAAAAAAGCGGTTAGCTCCTTCGGTCCTC
CGATCGTTGTCAGAAGTAAGTTGGCCGCAGTGTTATCACTCATGGTTATGGCAGCACTGCATAATTCTCT
TACTGTCATGCCATCCGTAAGATGCTTTTCTGTGACTGGTGAGTACTCAACCAAGTCATTCTGAGAATAG
TGTATGCGGCGACCGAGTTGCTCTTGCCCGGCGTCAATACGGGATAATACCGCGCCACATAGCAGAACTT
TAAAAGTGCTCATCATTGGAAAACGTTCTTCGGGGCGAAAACTCTCAAGGATCTTACCGCTGTTGAGATC
CAGTTCGATGTAACCCACTCGTGCACCCAACTGATCTTCAGCATCTTTTACTTTCACCAGCGTTTCTGGG
TGAGCAAAAACAGGAAGGCAAAATGCCGCAAAAAAGGGAATAAGGGCGACACGGAAATGTTGAATACTCA
TACTCTTCCTTTTTCAATATTATTGAAGCATTTATCAGGGTTATTGTCTCATGAGCGGATACATATTTGA
ATGTATTTAGAAAAATAAACAAATAGGGGTTCCGCGCACATTTCCCCGAAAAGTGCCACCTGACGTCTAA
GAAACCATTATTATCATGACATTAACCTATAAAAATAGGCGTATCACGAGGCCCTTTCGTCTCGCGCGTT
TCGGTGATGACGGTGAAAACCTCTGACACATGCAGCTCCCGGAGACGGTCACAGCTTGTCTGTAAGCGGA
TGCCGGGAGCAGACAAGCCCGTCAGGGCGCGTCAGCGGGTGTTGGCGGGTGTCGGGGCTGGCTTAA
