Features (pLannotate 1.2.2; 24 found; start..end, strand, type, name):
     44..424     +  rep_origin     M13 ori (sequence partly withheld): M13 bacteriophage origin of replication; arrow indicates direction of (+) strand synthesis
    444..584     +  CDS            lom (fragment): VLOM_LAMBD - Experimental evidence at protein level: Swiss-Prot protein existence level 1. Incorporated into the outer membrane of the host during infection. Lom is expressed during lysogeny in E.coli. From Escherichia phage lambda (Bacteriophage lambda).
    652..1836    +  CDS            stf (fragment): FIBER_LAMBD - Protein inferred from homology: Swiss-Prot protein existence level 3. Forms tail fibers that play a role in primary attachment of virion to host receptors. Assembles with Tail fiber assembly protein to form fibers attached to virion tail tip. Fibers are about 35nm long and have a thin, uniform diameter. There are presumaby six fibers per virion. They bind in a reversible manner to host molecules, attaching transiently the virion to the host until tail tip interacts with LamB and injects viral DNA into the cell. From Escherichia phage lambda (Bacteriophage lambda).
   1827..2972    +  CDS            stf (fragment): FIBER_LAMBD - Protein inferred from homology: Swiss-Prot protein existence level 3. Forms tail fibers that play a role in primary attachment of virion to host receptors. Assembles with Tail fiber assembly protein to form fibers attached to virion tail tip. Fibers are about 35nm long and have a thin, uniform diameter. There are presumaby six fibers per virion. They bind in a reversible manner to host molecules, attaching transiently the virion to the host until tail tip interacts with LamB and injects viral DNA into the cell. From Escherichia phage lambda (Bacteriophage lambda).
   3180..3383    -  CDS            ybcW: YBCW_ECO57 - Protein inferred from homology: Swiss-Prot protein existence level 3. From Escherichia coli O157:H7.
   3669..4076    +  CDS            ydfO: YDFO_ECOLI - Experimental evidence at protein level: Swiss-Prot protein existence level 1. From Escherichia coli (strain K12).
   4369..4659    +  CDS            bor: BOR_LAMBD - Experimental evidence at protein level: Swiss-Prot protein existence level 1. Not known; is expressed during lysogeny in Escherichia coli. From Escherichia phage lambda (Bacteriophage lambda).
   4697..5155    -  CDS            Rz: SPAN1_LAMBD - Experimental evidence at protein level: Swiss-Prot protein existence level 1. Component of the spanin complex that disrupts the host outer membrane and participates in cell lysis during virus exit (PubMed:22904283, PubMed:23387988, PubMed:25870259). The spanin complex conducts the final step in host lysis by disrupting the outer membrane after holin and endolysin have permeabilized the inner membrane and degraded the host peptidoglycans (PubMed:25870259). Host outer membrane disruption is due to local fusion between the inner and outer membrane performed by the spanin complex (Pu
   5155..5544    -  CDS            R (fragment): ENLYS_LAMBD - Experimental evidence at protein level: Swiss-Prot protein existence level 1. Endolysin with transglycosylase activity that degrades host peptidoglycans and participates with the holin and spanin proteins in the sequential events which lead to the programmed host cell lysis releasing the mature viral particles. Once the holin has permeabilized the host cell membrane, the endolysin can reach the periplasm and break down the peptidoglycan layer. From Escherichia phage lambda (Bacteriophage lambda).
   5554..8100    -  CDS            DYNC2H1 (fragment): DYHC2_HUMAN - Also known as DHC1B, DHC2, DNCH2, DYH1B, KIAA1997. Experimental evidence at protein level: Swiss-Prot protein existence level 1. May function as a motor for intraflagellar retrograde transport. Functions in cilia biogenesis. May play a role in transport between endoplasmic reticulum and Golgi or organization of the Golgi in cells (By similarity). From Homo sapiens (Human).
   8107..9008    -  CDS            λ integrase (fragment): integrase from phage λ; int
   8989..9204    -  CDS            xis: VXIS_LAMBD - Experimental evidence at protein level: Swiss-Prot protein existence level 1. Part of the excision complex necessary for the excision of prophage from the host genome by site-specific recombination at the att site. From Escherichia phage lambda (Bacteriophage lambda).
   9503..9781    -  CDS            ea8.5: EA85_LAMBD - Protein predicted: Swiss-Prot protein existence level 4. From Escherichia phage lambda (Bacteriophage lambda).
   9976..10116   -  CDS            ea22 (fragment): EA22_LAMBD - Protein predicted: Swiss-Prot protein existence level 4. From Escherichia phage lambda (Bacteriophage lambda).
  10124..10442   +  rep_origin     f1 ori (fragment) (sequence partly withheld): f1 bacteriophage origin of replication; arrow indicates direction of (+) strand synthesis
  10491..10513   -  protein_bind   lac operator (fragment): The lac repressor binds to the lac operator to inhibit transcription in E. coli. This inhibition can be relieved by adding lactose or isopropyl-β-D-thiogalactopyranoside (IPTG). lac repressor encoded by lacI
  10517..10547   -  promoter       lac promoter: promoter for the E. coli lac operon
  10562..10583   -  protein_bind   CAP binding site: CAP binding activates transcription in the presence of cAMP. E. coli catabolite activator protein
  10596..10688   -  CDS            lacI (fragment): lac repressor; lacI; The lac repressor binds to the lac operator to inhibit transcription in E. coli. This inhibition can be relieved by adding lactose or isopropyl-β-D-thiogalactopyranoside (IPTG).
  10871..11459   -  rep_origin     ori: high-copy-number ColE1/pMB1/pBR322/pUC origin of replication
  11630..12490   -  CDS            AmpR: β-lactamase; bla; confers resistance to ampicillin, carbenicillin, and related antibiotics
  12491..12595   -  promoter       AmpR promoter: bla
  12690..12725   +  CDS            rop (fragment): Rop protein, which maintains plasmids at low copy number; rop
  12827..43      +  misc_feature   bom (fragment) (across the origin): basis of mobility region from pBR322
>Addgene plasmid #111410 | pScaf-10080.1 | addgene full sequence | sequence record 217066 | Addgene NGS Result
CTATGCGGCATCAGAGCAGATTGTACTGAGAGTGCACCATATG
[124 nt withheld, positions 44-167]
C
[141 nt withheld, positions 169-309]
CCTTTGACGTTGGAGTCCACGTTCTTT
[37 nt withheld, positions 337-373]
ACCCTATCTCGGGCTATTCTTTTGATTTATAAGGGATTTTGCCGATTTCGGGGTACCTTTTTTAGATCTA
ATGCGGCATACCTCAGTGGCGTGGAGTGCAGGTATACAGATTAATCCGGCAGCGTCCGTCGTTGTTGATA
TTGCTTATGAAGGCTCCGGCAGTGGCGACTGGCGTACTGACGGATTCATCGTTGGGGTCGGTTATAAATT
CTGATTAGCCAGGTAACACAGTGTTATGACAGCCCGCCGGAACCGGTGGGCTTTTTTGTGGGGTGAATAT
GGCAGTAAAGATTTCAGGAGTCCTGAAAGACGGCACAGGAAAACCGGTACAGAACTGCACCATTCAGCTG
AAAGCCAGACGTAACAGCACCACGGTGGTGGTGAACACGGTGGGCTCAGAGAATCCGGATGAAGCCGGGC
GTTACAGCATGGATGTGGAGTACGGTCAGTACAGTGTCATCCTGCAGGTTGACGGTTTTCCACCATCGCA
CGCCGGGACCATCACCGTGTATGAAGATTCACAACCGGGGACGCTGAATGATTTTCTCTGTGCCATGACG
GAGGATGATGCCCGGCCGGAGGTGCTGCGTCGTCTTGAACTGATGGTGGAAGAGGTGGCGCGTAACGCGT
CCGTGGTGGCACAGAGTACGGCAGACGCGAAGAAATCAGCCGGCGATGCCAGTGCATCAGCTGCTCAGGT
CGCGGCCCTTGTGACTGATGCAACTGACTCAGCACGCGCCGCCAGCACGTCCGCCGGACAGGCTGCATCG
TCAGCTCAGGAAGCGTCCTCCGGCGCAGAAGCGGCATCAGCAAAGGCCACTGAAGCGGAAAAAAGTGCCG
CAGCCGCAGAGTCCTCAAAAAACGCGGCGGCCACCAGTGCCGGTGCGGCGAAAACGTCAGAAACGAATGC
TGCAGCGTCACAACAATCAGCCGCCACGTCTGCCTCCACCGCGGCCACGAAAGCGTCAGAGGCCGCCACT
TCAGCACGAGATGCGGTGGCCTCAAAAGAGGCAGCAAAATCATCAGAAACGAACGCATCATCAAGTGCCG
GTCGTGCAGCTTCCTCGGCAACGGCGGCAGAAAATTCTGCCAGGGCGGCAAAAACGTCCGAGACGAATGC
CAGGTCATCTGAAACAGCAGCGGAACGGAGCGCCTCTGCCGCGGCAGACGCAAAAACAGCGGCGGCGGGG
AGTGCGTCAACGGCATCCACGAAGGCGACAGAGGCTGCGGGAAGTGCGGTATCAGCATCGCAGAGCAAAA
GTGCGGCAGAAGCGGCGGCAATACGTGCAAAAAATTCGGCAAAACGTGCAGAAGATATAGCTTCAGCTGT
CGCGCTTGAGGATGCGGACACAACGAGAAAGGGGATAGTGCAGCTCAGCAGTGCAACCAACAGCACGTCT
GAAACGCTTGCTGCAACGCCAAAGGCGGTTAAGGTGGTAATGGATGAAACGAACAGAAAAGCCCACTGGA
CAGTCCGGCACTGACCGGAACGCCAACAGCACCAACCGCGCTCAGGGGAACAAACAATACCCAGATTGCG
AACACCGCTTTTGTACTGGCCGCGATTGCAGATGTTATCGACGCGTCACCTGACGCACTGAATACGCTGA
ATGAACTGGCCGCAGCGCTCGGGAATGATCCAGATTTTGCTACCACCATGACTAACGCGCTTGCGGGTAA
ACAACCGAAGAATGCGACACTGACGGCGCTGGCAGGGCTTTCCACGGCGAAAAATAAATTACCGTATTTT
GCGGAAAATGATGCCGCCAGCCTGACTGAACTGACTCAGGTTGGCAGGGATATTCTGGCAAAAAATTCCG
TTGCAGATGTTCTTGAATACCTTGGGGCCGGTGAGAATTCGGCCTTTCCGGCAGGTGCGCCGATCCCGTG
GCCATCAGATATCGTTCCGTCTGGCTACGTCCTGATGCAGGGGCAGGCGTTTGACAAATCAGCCTACCCA
AAACTTGCTGTCGCGTATCCATCGGGTGTGCTTCCTGATATGCGAGGCTGGACAATCAAGGGGAAACCCG
CCAGCGGTCGTGCTGTATTGTCTCAGGAACAGGATGGAATTAAGTCGCACACCCACAGTGCCAGTGCATC
CGGTACGGATTTGGGGACGAAAACCACATCGTCGTTTGATTACGGGACGAAAACAACAGGCAGTTTCGAT
TACGGCACCAAATCGACGAATAACACGGGGGCTCATGCTCACAGTCTGAGCGGTTCAACAGGGGCCGCGG
GTGCTCATGCCCACACAAGTGGTTTAAGGATGAACAGTTCTGGCTGGAGTCAGTATGGAACAGCAACCAT
TACAGGAAGTTTATCCACAGTTAAAGGAACCAGCACACAGGGTATTGCTTATTTATCGAAAACGGACAGT
CAGGGCAGCCACAGTCACTCATTGTCCGGTACAGCCGTGAGTGCCGGTGCACATGCGCATACAGTTGGTA
TTGGTGCGCACCAGCATCCGGTTGTTATCGGTGCTCATGCCCATTCTTTCAGTATTGGTTCACACGGACA
CACCATCACCGTTAACGCTGCGGGTAACGCGGAAAACACCGTCAAAAACATTGCATTTAACTATATTGTG
AGGCTTGCATAATGGCATTCAGAATGAGGGATCTAGTGATGAAGAATGAACATCCCGCGTTCTTCCCTCC
GAACAGGACGATATTGTAAATTCACTTAATTACGAGGGCATTGCAGTAATTGAGTTGCAGTTTTACCACT
TTCCTGACAGTGACAGACTGCGTGTTGGCTCTGTCACAGACTAAATAGTTTGAATGATTAGCAGTTATGG
TGATCAGTCAACCACCAGGGAATAATCCTTCATATTATTATCGTGCTTCACCAACGCTGCCTCAATTGCT
CTGAATGCTTCCAGAGACACCTTATGTTCTATACATGCAATTACAACATCAGGGTAACTCATAGAAATGG
TGCTATTAAGCATATTTTTTACACGAATCAGATCCACGGAGGGATCATCAGCAGATTGTTCTTTATTCAT
TTTGTCGCTCCATGCGCTTGCTCTTCATCTAGCGGTTAAAATATTACTTCAAATCTTTCTGTATGAAGAT
TTGAGCACGTTGGCCTTACATACATCTGTCGGTTGTATTTCCCTCCAGAATGCCAGCAGGACCGCACTTT
GTTACGCAACCAATACTATTAAGTGAAAACATTCCTAATATTTGACATAAATCATCAACAAAACACAAGG
AGGTCAGACCAGATTGAAACGATAAAAACGATAATGCAAACTACGCGCCCTCGTATCACATGGAAGGTTT
TACCAATGGCTCAGGTTGCCATTTTTAAAGAAATATTCGATCAAGTGCGAAAAGATTTAGACTGTGAATT
GTTTTATTCTGAACTAAAACGTCACAACGTCTCACATTATATTTACTATCTAGCCACAGATAATATTCAC
ATCGTGTTAGAAAACGATAACACCGTGTTAATAAAAGGACTTAAAAAGGTTGTAAATGTTAAATTCTCAA
GAAACACGCATCTTATAGAAACGTCCTATGATAGGTTGAAATCAAGAGAAATCACATTTCAGCAATACAG
GGAAAATCTTGCTAAAGCAGGAGTTTTCCGATGGGTTACAAATATCCATGAACATAAAAGATATTACTAT
ACCTTTGATAATTCATTACTATTTACTGAGAGCATTCAGAACACTACACAAATCTTTCCACGCTAAATCA
TAACGTCCGGTTTCTTCCGTGTCAGCACCGGGGCGTTGGCATAATGCAATACGTGTACGCGCTAAACCCT
GTGTGCATCGTTTTAATTATTCCCGGACACTCCCGCAGAGAAGTTCCCCGTCAGGGCTGTGGACATAGTT
AATCCGGGAATACAATGACGATTCATCGCACCTGACATACATTAATAAATATTAACAATATGAAATTTCA
ACTCATTGTTTAGGGTTTGTTTAATTTTCTACACATACGATTCTGCGAACTTCAAAAAGCATCGGGAATA
ACACCATGAAAAAAATGCTACTCGCTACTGCGCTGGCCCTGCTTATTACAGGATGTGCTCAACAGACGTT
TACTGTTCAAAACAAACCGGCAGCAGTAGCACCAAAGGAAACCATCACCCATCATTTCTTCGTTTCTGGA
ATTGGGCAGAAGAAAACTGTCGATGCAGCCAAAATTTGTGGCGGCGCAGAAAATGTTGTTAAAACAGAAA
CCCAGCAAACATTCGTAAATGGATTGCTCGGTTTTATTACTTTAGGCATTTATACTCCGCTGGAAGCGCG
TGTGTATTGCTCACAATAATTGCATGAGTTGCCCATCGATATGGGCAACTCTATCTGCACTGCTCATTAA
TATACTTCTGGGTTCCTTCCAGTTGTTTTTGCATAGTGATCAGCCTCTCTCTGAGGGTGAAATAATCCCG
TTCAGCGGTGTCTGCCAGTCGGGGGGAGGCTGCATTATCCACGCCGGAGGCGGTGGTGGCTTCACGCACT
GACTGACAGACTGCTTTGATGTGCAACCGACGACGACCAGCGGCAACATCATCACGCAGAGCATCATTTT
CAGCTTTAGCATCAGCTAACTCCTTCGTGTATTTTGCATCGAGCGCAGCAACATCACGCTGACGCATCTG
CATGTCAGTAATTGCCGCGTTCGCCAGCTTCAGTTCTCTGGCATTTTTGTCGCGCTGGGCTTTGTAGGTA
ATGGCGTTATCACGGTAATGATTAACAGCCCATGACAGGCAGACGATGATGCAGATAACCAGAGCGGAGA
TAATCGCGGTGACTCTGCTCATACATCAATCTCTCTGACCGTTCCGCCCGCTTCTTTGAATTTTGCAATC
AGGCTGTCAGCCTTATGCTCGAACTGACCATAACCAGCGCCCGGCAGTGAAGCCCAGATATTGCTGCAAC
GGTCGATTGCCTGACGGATATCACCACGATCAATCATAGGTAAAGCGCCACGCTCCTTAATCTGCTGCAA
TGCCACAGCGTCCTGACTTTTCGGAGAGAAGTCTTTCAGGCCAAGCTGCTTGCGGTAGGCATCCCACCAA
CGGGAAAGAAGCTGGTAGCGTCCGGCGCCTGTTGATTTGAGTTTTGGGTTTAGCGTGACAAGTTTGCGAG
GGTGATCGGAGTAATCAGTAAATAGCTCTCCGCCTACAATGACGTCATAACCATGATTTCTGGGGATCTA
GCCTGCAGTAATAGAGCGGCCCAGGATGCGGAGTTGGGAAATCACCTGAGATGAGATCATGCGCTGTGAT
GAGCGTGCAATGTTGGCAGGCAGACCGAAGAAGGATGGCTTATCGTCTTCTGGAATCTTCTCAATGACAG
CCCTGTAATCCAGAATGCTGCAGCTTTGTGGCAGGCTCACGCTGTAGGGAAAGATGGACTTCTTGTTGCG
CTGATTGAACACGTCAATGACGCTAGAGTTGAAGAATTGCTTCAAATAGCTCTGCAGGACGCGCAAGTCG
AAATAGTTATCGATGCGGCCTCCGTAGATGGCGTTCTCCAGCAGACCATGGACAAACTCCCATTGCACGT
CCTTGGCACCATCAAAGAGCCTGTCAATGATATTGTAACCGGCCCTCAGGTCGGAGAGAGAGAACTCGTA
GAATTTGGTCCAACCTTGAGGAATGTAGTTGCGCCTCTCTTGGCATGCGGCGTGAAACCAGGCCAGAGAG
AACAGAGCATGTGCGCGGTGAGTGTTATCTTTCTTAGAGATTTGTTCAGGTGTCCAAGATTCATATGTGC
GCATGAGATTCTTCTTGAGTCCAGGTGGTGATTCATAAGTGATCTTGAGGCTTGACTGGAGGAGGATAGG
TGTAAAGTTTGGGTGCACTTCGGCTGTCAACCAGAGCCTGAAAGTGTCTTTGGGTTGCAAGGTGTTCAGT
TCCTTCTCCAAGACAGGCAGCCAGGAGACAACCAGGTGCAAGTTCTTCAAACACAGCCAGTCACCATTCC
TTGCGCATTCCTTGAGCATTTGGATAGCCAAGTCAGCTTGGCCCTGGCCCATTGCAACCTGGTGGTAACA
TTCTCCTGATCTTTCGGCGTTGGCGAGCTCCTGGAGTTCCTGGGAGGGATCGGCTCCTGGAGAAATAATG
ATCAGAATGGGCTCGATTTCGAGTGTCTCCTTGTACAGCCTCTTGAGATTGAGTGGGAGTGGAGAGACTT
CCTTCAAACCCAAGGTCTTGCAGGCAAAGAGGGCCATAGCTGACTGCAATCTATCTGGCCTGAGCACCTG
CACGACGAGGATCTGCTGGAACAAGCTGACCTTCTTAGCCAAGATGCTAGGAAATTCCTGCTCACACATG
CTGTTGTTGTAGTAGGTGCGCCACAAAGCGGCGTCCTCGAAACACAGAGTCTGGTACAGGGAAGGCAGAG
CGATCTTCAAGGTTGCCACAGCCCAGGATCTCTCTTGATCGATCCATGAAGGCAACTGGTCCCTGATCTT
CTGCTGGGAGTCGGCTTTGCGCAACATGTCTCCGACCACCACGCCAGTGAAGGTATCCCATTCGTTCTCC
TGGAACAATTCTGGATGCATACCTCTGACGAAATGCAGGGCGAACATCAGCTGGTCGGCCTTGAACAGGC
AGCGGCAGATGTATTCGTACACCATGTGCTGCAGGGAGCTGATCAGGGATTGAATCCTCTGTTCTGTGTT
CTCAGAATCCTGCTTATTCTGGAGTGCCCTTTGAAACAACCTCAGAAAGGCGGCCAGGGAGAACCTGTAC
ATATTATTGATCTTGGAGAGGTCAGAGATAATGAAGTACATCTTTGAAGCAGACTCAGCGAGTGGCAGAT
ATGCGTCGCGCTCCTGGTCGAGAGAGATTTGCAGCTTATAAGATTCCTTCAGAGACTCTTGGATGAGGGC
GGAAGATGCTTTAGTCTGATTCAGAGACTCGATCAGGTCCTTGTTCTCCAGGATGTTGCCCTGAGAAGTA
GCCAATGTCTCCAGCAGAGATTCTTCGAGTTTGGCCAGTTGGATCTTCTTATCCTCCTCCTGTTGGAGCA
GCTTAGTCTTCTGTTCTTCCAAATCGGGTTTCTCATGTTGGATGGTGAGGGCCAGGAGCTGGCCTCTCAG
TCCTGAGCGGGTGGTTGTGAAATTAACCTCTGTGACGATGCTGGCAGCGTCTGGTGGAATGAATGGGTTG
GGATTCCTAGTGCTCAGGAACAGGCGAAACTCCTCGTTATAGTCGATGATCTTATCTCCAATCTGGACCA
CATAGCGTGGGCCTTGGGCCACCAAATCTCTGCGCAACAGAGGGTACAGAACTGGCTCCACGCCATCCAT
CTCCTGGATGATCAAGGTCTTGCCGAAGCGGACGGCGAGTTCCAGGGCAGTGATGAAGTTGGAGTCTTGC
TGGTTGATCACTTCCAGCCTGGAATCCTTCAAGTGAGTCTTCAGCCACTCAGTAGCCTGTGAGCTGGGAT
CGATGAGGAAAGGGCAAACGCGGGATTGCAAGATAACCAGTGCGTTCTCGATTGAGAGGTCATCGCTGGG
CAGACCTTCAGACTTCCAGATCAGCTGCTCTGACTCGGTGCAGAGAAATCTTCTCAGGTCAAACTTCTCC
AGGCCGGCAGACTTGGTCCACTCCTCCAGACATGTCTTTCTGAGAGACTCAGGTGCAGCGGACAAGTAGG
TGATAAAGGCTGCGGCCAACTGAGCCCTCTTTGGGAGGGTTGCCAGCTCCTCAGTAATCTCGACGACCTG
AGCATTCCATCTCTTGTGTTCGCGGTCCGGATCTCGAAGGAAAGACCTGATGCTTTTCGTGCGCGCATAA
AATACCTTGATACTGTGCCGGATGAAAGCGGTTCGCGACGAGTAGATGCAATTATGGTTTCTCCGCCAAG
AATCTCTTTGCATTTATCAAGTGTTTCCTTCATTGATATTCCGAGAGCATCAATATGCAATGCTGTTGGG
ATGGCAATTTTTACGCCTGTTTTGCTTTGCTCGACATAAAGATATCCATCTACGATATCAGACCACTTCA
TTTCGCATAAATCACCAACTCGTTGCCCGGTAACAACAGCCAGTTCCATTGCAAGTCTGAGCCAACATGG
TGATGATTCTGCTGCTTGATAAATTTTCAGGTATTCGTCAGCCGTAAGTCTTGATCTCCTTACCTCTGAT
TTTGCTGCGCGAGTGGCAGCGACATGGTTTGTTGTTATATGGCCTTCAGCTATTGCCTCTCGGAATGCAT
CGCTCAGTGTTGATCTGATTAACTTGGCTGACGCCGCCTTGCCCTCGTCTATGTATCCATTGAGCATTGC
CGCAATTTCTTTTGTGGTGATGTCTTCAAGTGGAGCATCAGGCAGACCCCTCCTTATTGCTTTAATTTTG
CTCATGTAATTTATGAGTGTCTTCTGCTTGATTCCTCTGCTGGCCAGGATTTTTTCGTAGCGATCAAGCC
ATGAATGTAACGTAACGGAATTATCACTGTTGATTCTCGCTGTCAGAGGCTTGTGTTTGTGTCCTGAAAA
TAACTCAATGTTGGCCTGTATAGCTTCAGTGATTGCGATTCGCCTGTCTCTGCCTAATCCAAACTCTTTA
CCCGTCCTTGGGTCCCTGTAGCAGTAATATCCATTGTTTCTTATATAAAGGTTAGGGGGTAAATCCCGGC
GCTCATGACTTCGCCTTCTTCCCATTTCTGATCCTCTTCAAAAGGCCACCTGTTACTGGTCGATTTAAGT
CAACCTTTACCGCTGATTCGTGGAACAGATACTCTCTTCCATCCTTAACCGGAGGTGGGAATATCCTGCA
TTCCCGAACCCATCGACGAACTGTTTCAAGGCTTCTTGGACGTCGCTGGCGTGCGTTCCACTCCTGAAGT
GTCAAGTACATCGCAAAGTCTCCGCAATTACACGCAAGAAAAAACCGCCATCAGGCGGCTTGGTGTTCTT
TCAGTTCTTCAATTCGAATATTGGTTACGTCTGCATGTGCTATCTGCGCCCATATCATCCAGTGGTCGTA
GCAGTCGTTGATGTTCTCCGCTTCGATAACTCTGTTGAATGGCTCTCCATTCCATTCTCCTGTGACTCGG
AAGTGCATTTATCATCTCCATAAAACAAAACCCGCCGTAGCGAGTTCAGATAAAATAAATCCCCGCGAGT
GCGAGGATTGTTATGTAATATTGGGTTTAATCATCTATATGTTTTGTACAGAGAGGGCAAGTATCGTTTC
CACCGTACTCGTGATAATAATTTTGCACGGTATCAGTCATTTCTCGCACATTGCAGAATGGGGATTTGTC
TTCATTAGACTTATAAACCTTCATGGAATATTTGTATGCCGACTCTATATCTATACCTTCATCTACATAA
ACACCTTCGTGATGTCTGCATGGAGACAAGACACCGGATCTGCACAACATTGATAACGCCCAATCTTTTT
GCTCAGACTCTAACTCATTGATACTCATTTATAAACTCCTTGCAATGTATGTCGTTTCAGCTAAACGGTA
TCAGCAATGTTTATGTAAAGAAACAGTAAGATAATACTCAACCCGATGTTTGAGTACGGTCATCATCTGA
CACTACAGACTCTGGCATCGCTGTGAAGACGACGCGAAATTCAGCATTTTCACAAGCGTTATCTTTTACA
AAACCGATCTCACTCTCCTTTGATGCGAATGCCAGCGTCAGACATCATATGCAGATACTCACCTGCATCC
TGAACCCATTGACCTCCAACCCCGTAATAGCGATGCGTAATGATGTCGATAGTTACTAACGGGTCTTGTT
CGATTAACTGCCGCGGATCC
[124 nt withheld, positions 10124-10247]
C
[141 nt withheld, positions 10249-10389]
CCTTTGACGTTGGAGTCCACGTTCTTTAATAGTGGACTCTTGTTCCAAACTGGTTTAACACTCAGAATTC
GTAATCATGGTCATAGCTGTTTCCTGTGTGAAATTGTTATCCGCTCACAATTCCACACAACATACGAGCC
GGAAGCATAAAGTGTAAAGCCTGGGGTGCCTAATGAGTGAGCTAACTCACATTAATTGCGTTGCGCTCAC
TGCCCGCTTTCCAGTCGGGAAACCTGTCGTGCCAGCTGCATTAATGAATCGGCCAACGCGCGGGGAGAGG
CGGTTTGCGTATTGGGCGCTCTTCCGCTTCCTCGCTCACTGACTCGCTGCGCTCGGTCGTTCGGCTGCGG
CGAGCGGTATCAGCTCACTCAAAGGCGGTAATACGGTTATCCACAGAATCAGGGGATAACGCAGGAAAGA
ACATGTGAGCAAAAGGCCAGCAAAAGGCCAGGAACCGTAAAAAGGCCGCGTTGCTGGCGTTTTTCCATAG
GCTCCGCCCCCCTGACGAGCATCACAAAAATCGACGCTCAAGTCAGAGGTGGCGAAACCCGACAGGACTA
TAAAGATACCAGGCGTTTCCCCCTGGAAGCTCCCTCGTGCGCTCTCCTGTTCCGACCCTGCCGCTTACCG
GATACCTGTCCGCCTTTCTCCCTTCGGGAAGCGTGGCGCTTTCTCATAGCTCACGCTGTAGGTATCTCAG
TTCGGTGTAGGTCGTTCGCTCCAAGCTGGGCTGTGTGCACGAACCCCCCGTTCAGCCCGACCGCTGCGCC
TTATCCGGTAACTATCGTCTTGAGTCCAACCCGGTAAGACACGACTTATCGCCACTGGCAGCAGCCACTG
GTAACAGGATTAGCAGAGCGAGGTATGTAGGCGGTGCTACAGAGTTCTTGAAGTGGTGGCCTAACTACGG
CTACACTAGAAGAACAGTATTTGGTATCTGCGCTCTGCTGAAGCCAGTTACCTTCGGAAAAAGAGTTGGT
AGCTCTTGATCCGGCAAACAAACCACCGCTGGTAGCGGTGGTTTTTTTGTTTGCAAGCAGCAGATTACGC
GCAGAAAAAAAGGATCTCAAGAAGATCCTTTGATCTTTTCTACGGGGTCTGACGCTCAGTGGAACGAAAA
CTCACGTTAAGGGATTTTGGTCATGAGATTATCAAAAAGGATCTTCACCTAGATCCTTTTAAATTAAAAA
TGAAGTTTTAAATCAATCTAAAGTATATATGAGTAAACTTGGTCTGACAGTTACCAATGCTTAATCAGTG
AGGCACCTATCTCAGCGATCTGTCTATTTCGTTCATCCATAGTTGCCTGACTCCCCGTCGTGTAGATAAC
TACGATACGGGAGGGCTTACCATCTGGCCCCAGTGCTGCAATGATACCGCGAGACCCACGCTCACCGGCT
CCAGATTTATCAGCAATAAACCAGCCAGCCGGAAGGGCCGAGCGCAGAAGTGGTCCTGCAACTTTATCCG
CCTCCATCCAGTCTATTAATTGTTGCCGGGAAGCTAGAGTAAGTAGTTCGCCAGTTAATAGTTTGCGCAA
CGTTGTTGCCATTGCTACAGGCATCGTGGTGTCACGCTCGTCGTTTGGTATGGCTTCATTCAGCTCCGGT
TCCCAACGATCAAGGCGAGTTACATGATCCCCCATGTTGTGCAAAAAAGCGGTTAGCTCCTTCGGTCCTC
CGATCGTTGTCAGAAGTAAGTTGGCCGCAGTGTTATCACTCATGGTTATGGCAGCACTGCATAATTCTCT
TACTGTCATGCCATCCGTAAGATGCTTTTCTGTGACTGGTGAGTACTCAACCAAGTCATTCTGAGAATAG
TGTATGCGGCGACCGAGTTGCTCTTGCCCGGCGTCAATACGGGATAATACCGCGCCACATAGCAGAACTT
TAAAAGTGCTCATCATTGGAAAACGTTCTTCGGGGCGAAAACTCTCAAGGATCTTACCGCTGTTGAGATC
CAGTTCGATGTAACCCACTCGTGCACCCAACTGATCTTCAGCATCTTTTACTTTCACCAGCGTTTCTGGG
TGAGCAAAAACAGGAAGGCAAAATGCCGCAAAAAAGGGAATAAGGGCGACACGGAAATGTTGAATACTCA
TACTCTTCCTTTTTCAATATTATTGAAGCATTTATCAGGGTTATTGTCTCATGAGCGGATACATATTTGA
ATGTATTTAGAAAAATAAACAAATAGGGGTTCCGCGCACATTTCCCCGAAAAGTGCCACCTGACGTCTAA
GAAACCATTATTATCATGACATTAACCTATAAAAATAGGCGTATCACGAGGCCCTTTCGTCTCGCGCGTT
TCGGTGATGACGGTGAAAACCTCTGACACATGCAGCTCCCGGAGACGGTCACAGCTTGTCTGTAAGCGGA
TGCCGGGAGCAGACAAGCCCGTCAGGGCGCGTCAGCGGGTGTTGGCGGGTGTCGGGGCTGGCTTAA
